>Addgene plasmid #207764 | qTAG-N-Solo-mScarlet-TUBA1B | addgene full sequence | sequence record 413790 | Addgene NGS Result
TCGCGCGTTTCGGTGATGACGGTGAAAACCTCTGACACATGCAGCTCCCGGAGACGGTCACAGCTTGTCT
GTAAGCGGATGCCGGGAGCAGACAAGCCCGTCAGGGCGCGTCAGCGGGTGTTGGCGGGTGTCGGGGCTGG
CTTAACTATGCGGCATCAGAGCAGATTGTACTGAGAGTGCACCATATGCGGTGTGAAATACCGCACAGAT
GCGTAAGGAGAAAATACCGCATCAGGCGCCATTCGCCATTCAGGCTGCGCAACTGTTGGGAAGGGCGATC
GGTGCGGGCCTCTTCGCTATTACGCCAGCTGGCGAAAGGGGGATGTGCTGCAAGGCGATTAAGTTGGGTA
ACGCCAGGGTTTTCCCAGTCACGACGTTGTAAAACGACGGCCAGTGAATTCCTGCCCGGAAATGTGACCA
CCTAGTCTAAAGTGGGCTTCTGGGGCCTGAGCGCTGGATGGATGCCCACCTTCCTGTCTTGGTCCTCCAA
AGGAGGAAGCTGTGACTGAGCTGTCTTGGTCTGGAAGGAGGCCTTCCCGGTTTAGGATGGGAAGGTAACA
TTCATTAAAAGCAACGTAGACTATAGTGTAGCTGTTCTCAAAAGTAGTACATCTTAGAAAAGGATCTTTA
GAAAAGATCGCTTTAGAAAAGGAAATTCGTTTTCAGATTACGTGAGTAGCCTAGGTAACACAGCCAGACC
TCATCTCCACAAAAAAAATGAAAAAATTAGCCAGCTTGGTGGTCTGTGCCTGTGGTCCCAGCTGCTCCAG
AGGCTGAGGTGGGGGGATGACTGGAGCCTAGGCTGCAGTGAGCCTAGATGGCATCACTGCACTCAAGACT
GGGCGACAGACCTTATCTCTAAAAAAATAAAGATTGCATGAGTATTTTGTTCCACTTGACAGTCATCAAT
AGATTGGTTTAAATTGTGATATCTTTTTTACTTCCCGCAGAGAGAATGTGGCAAGAGCAAGACCGGTAGC
GGAGGTTCCATGGTGAGCAAGGGCGAGGCAGTGATCAAGGAGTTCATGCGGTTCAAGGTGCACATGGAGG
GCTCCATGAACGGCCACGAGTTCGAGATCGAGGGCGAGGGCGAGGGCCGCCCCTACGAGGGCACCCAGAC
CGCCAAGCTGAAGGTGACCAAGGGTGGCCCCCTGCCCTTCTCCTGGGACATCCTGTCCCCTCAGTTCATG
TACGGCTCCAGGGCCTTCACCAAGCACCCCGCCGACATCCCCGACTACTATAAGCAGTCCTTCCCCGAGG
GCTTCAAGTGGGAGCGCGTGATGAACTTCGAGGACGGCGGCGCCGTGACCGTGACCCAGGACACCTCCCT
GGAGGACGGCACCCTGATCTACAAGGTGAAGCTCCGCGGCACCAACTTCCCTCCTGACGGCCCCGTAATG
CAGAAGAAGACAATGGGCTGGGAAGCGTCCACCGAGCGGTTGTACCCCGAGGACGGCGTGCTGAAGGGCG
ACATTAAGATGGCCCTGCGCCTGAAGGACGGCGGCCGCTACCTGGCGGACTTCAAGACCACCTACAAGGC
CAAGAAGCCCGTGCAGATGCCCGGCGCCTACAACGTCGACCGCAAGTTGGACATCACCTCCCACAACGAG
GACTACACCGTGGTGGAACAGTACGAACGCTCCGAGGGCCGCCACTCCACCGGCGGCATGGACGAGCTGT
ACAAGTCCGGACTCAGATCTCGAGTGGGTACCGAGTGCATCTCCATCCACGTTGGCCAGGCTGGTGTCCA
GATTGGCAATGCCTGCTGGGAGCTCTACTGCCTGGAACACGGCATCCAGCCCGATGGCCAGATGCCAAGT
GACAAGACCATTGGGGGAGGAGATGACTCCTTCAACACCTTCTTCAGTGAGACGGGCGCTGGCAAGCACG
TGCCCCGGGCTGTGTTTGTAGACTTGGAACCCACAGTCATTGGTGAGTTGACCTCAGTAACCTGAGATCC
CAGGATGCTGGGACAGGAGGTCTGTCCAGGGGCTTCTCTTGTCACTCACTCACTCCCTCCGTCCTTCTCT
CCCTCCTCCAGATGAAGTTCGCACTGGCACCTACCGCCAGCTCTTCCACCCTGAGCAGCTCATCACAGGC
AAGGAAGATGCTGCCAATAACTATGCCCGAGGGCACTACACCATTGGCAAGGAGATCATTGACCTTGTGT
TGGACCGAATTCGCAAGCTGGTAAGCACCACATATAAATATGCATTTAATGTGGTGTGATAGTTCCAGTG
CAAGTTGGGTGGAGTGACTGAAAGCTTGGCGTAATCATGGTCATAGCTGTTTCCTGTGTGAAATTGTTAT
CCGCTCACAATTCCACACAACATACGAGCCGGAAGCATAAAGTGTAAAGCCTGGGGTGCCTAATGAGTGA
GCTAACTCACATTAATTGCGTTGCGCTCACTGCCCGCTTTCCAGTCGGGAAACCTGTCGTGCCAGCTGCA
TTAATGAATCGGCCAACGCGCGGGGAGAGGCGGTTTGCGTATTGGGCGCTCTTCCGCTTCCTCGCTCACT
GACTCGCTGCGCTCGGTCGTTCGGCTGCGGCGAGCGGTATCAGCTCACTCAAAGGCGGTAATACGGTTAT
CCACAGAATCAGGGGATAACGCAGGAAAGAACATGTGAGCAAAAGGCCAGCAAAAGGCCAGGAACCGTAA
AAAGGCCGCGTTGCTGGCGTTTTTCCATAGGCTCCGCCCCCCTGACGAGCATCACAAAAATCGACGCTCA
AGTCAGAGGTGGCGAAACCCGACAGGACTATAAAGATACCAGGCGTTTCCCCCTGGAAGCTCCCTCGTGC
GCTCTCCTGTTCCGACCCTGCCGCTTACCGGATACCTGTCCGCCTTTCTCCCTTCGGGAAGCGTGGCGCT
TTCTCATAGCTCACGCTGTAGGTATCTCAGTTCGGTGTAGGTCGTTCGCTCCAAGCTGGGCTGTGTGCAC
GAACCCCCCGTTCAGCCCGACCGCTGCGCCTTATCCGGTAACTATCGTCTTGAGTCCAACCCGGTAAGAC
ACGACTTATCGCCACTGGCAGCAGCCACTGGTAACAGGATTAGCAGAGCGAGGTATGTAGGCGGTGCTAC
AGAGTTCTTGAAGTGGTGGCCTAACTACGGCTACACTAGAAGAACAGTATTTGGTATCTGCGCTCTGCTG
AAGCCAGTTACCTTCGGAAAAAGAGTTGGTAGCTCTTGATCCGGCAAACAAACCACCGCTGGTAGCGGTG
GTTTTTTTGTTTGCAAGCAGCAGATTACGCGCAGAAAAAAAGGATCTCAAGAAGATCCTTTGATCTTTTC
TACGGGGTCTGACGCTCAGTGGAACGAAAACTCACGTTAAGGGATTTTGGTCATGAGATTATCAAAAAGG
ATCTTCACCTAGATCCTTTTAAATTAAAAATGAAGTTTTAAATCAATCTAAAGTATATATGAGTAAACTT
GGTCTGACAGTTACCAATGCTTAATCAGTGAGGCACCTATCTCAGCGATCTGTCTATTTCGTTCATCCAT
AGTTGCCTGACTCCCCGTCGTGTAGATAACTACGATACGGGAGGGCTTACCATCTGGCCCCAGTGCTGCA
ATGATACCGCGAGACCCACGCTCACCGGCTCCAGATTTATCAGCAATAAACCAGCCAGCCGGAAGGGCCG
AGCGCAGAAGTGGTCCTGCAACTTTATCCGCCTCCATCCAGTCTATTAATTGTTGCCGGGAAGCTAGAGT
AAGTAGTTCGCCAGTTAATAGTTTGCGCAACGTTGTTGCCATTGCTACAGGCATCGTGGTGTCACGCTCG
TCGTTTGGTATGGCTTCATTCAGCTCCGGTTCCCAACGATCAAGGCGAGTTACATGATCCCCCATGTTGT
GCAAAAAAGCGGTTAGCTCCTTCGGTCCTCCGATCGTTGTCAGAAGTAAGTTGGCCGCAGTGTTATCACT
CATGGTTATGGCAGCACTGCATAATTCTCTTACTGTCATGCCATCCGTAAGATGCTTTTCTGTGACTGGT
GAGTACTCAACCAAGTCATTCTGAGAATAGTGTATGCGGCGACCGAGTTGCTCTTGCCCGGCGTCAATAC
GGGATAATACCGCGCCACATAGCAGAACTTTAAAAGTGCTCATCATTGGAAAACGTTCTTCGGGGCGAAA
ACTCTCAAGGATCTTACCGCTGTTGAGATCCAGTTCGATGTAACCCACTCGTGCACCCAACTGATCTTCA
GCATCTTTTACTTTCACCAGCGTTTCTGGGTGAGCAAAAACAGGAAGGCAAAATGCCGCAAAAAAGGGAA
TAAGGGCGACACGGAAATGTTGAATACTCATACTCTTCCTTTTTCAATATTATTGAAGCATTTATCAGGG
TTATTGTCTCATGAGCGGATACATATTTGAATGTATTTAGAAAAATAAACAAATAGGGGTTCCGCGCACA
TTTCCCCGAAAAGTGCCACCTGACGTCTAAGAAACCATTATTATCATGACATTAACCTATAAAAATAGGC
GTATCACGAGGCCCTTTCGTC
Features (pLannotate 1.2.2; 14 found; start..end, strand, type, name):
    137..236     +  misc_feature   bom (fragment): basis of mobility region from pBR322
    242..399     -  CDS            lacZα (fragment): LacZα fragment of β-galactosidase; lacZ fragment
    990..1685    +  CDS            mScarlet: mScarlet is a basic (constitutively fluorescent) red fluorescent protein published in 2016, derived from synthetic construct. It has moderate acid sensitivity.
   1686..1704    +  misc_feature   MCS (fragment): multiple cloning site
   1764..1937    +  CDS            TUBA (fragment): TBA_PICAB - Experimental evidence at transcript level: Swiss-Prot protein existence level 2. Tubulin is the major constituent of microtubules. It binds two moles of GTP, one at an exchangeable site on the beta chain and one at a non-exchangeable site on the alpha chain. From Picea abies (Norway spruce) (Picea excelsa).
   2041..2181    +  CDS            TBA3_MESAU (fragment): Experimental evidence at protein level: Swiss-Prot protein existence level 1. Tubulin is the major constituent of microtubules. It binds two moles of GTP, one at an exchangeable site on the beta chain and one at a non-exchangeable site on the alpha chain (By similarity). From Mesocricetus auratus (Golden hamster).
   2304..2320    -  protein_bind   lac operator: The lac repressor binds to the lac operator to inhibit transcription in E. coli. This inhibition can be relieved by adding lactose or isopropyl-β-D-thiogalactopyranoside (IPTG). lac repressor encoded by lacI
   2328..2358    -  promoter       lac promoter: promoter for the E. coli lac operon
   2373..2394    -  protein_bind   CAP binding site: CAP binding activates transcription in the presence of cAMP. E. coli catabolite activator protein
   2407..2499    -  CDS            lacI (fragment): lac repressor; lacI; The lac repressor binds to the lac operator to inhibit transcription in E. coli. This inhibition can be relieved by adding lactose or isopropyl-β-D-thiogalactopyranoside (IPTG).
   2682..3270    -  rep_origin     ori: high-copy-number ColE1/pMB1/pBR322/pUC origin of replication
   3441..4301    -  CDS            AmpR: β-lactamase; bla; confers resistance to ampicillin, carbenicillin, and related antibiotics
   4302..4406    -  promoter       AmpR promoter: bla
   4501..35      +  CDS            rop (fragment) (across the origin): Rop protein, which maintains plasmids at low copy number; rop
