[The description below was written by a language model from this plasmid's Addgene catalogue record and pLannotate feature annotations shown in this document.]
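Description:
qTAG-N-Solo-mScarlet-TUBA1B is a CRISPR knock-in donor template built on a pUC19 backbone, intended for endogenous tagging of the human alpha-tubulin gene TUBA1B in mammalian cells. It is propagated in E. coli as a high-copy plasmid through the ColE1/pUC-type origin and selected with ampicillin via the β-lactamase gene and its native promoter. The remaining bacterial annotations (lacZα fragment, lac promoter and operator, CAP binding site, and short bom, lacI and rop fragments) are pUC19 backbone remnants flanking the cloning site and play no role in the tagging function.

The roughly 1.9 kb insert consists of TUBA1B homology arms flanking the coding sequence of mScarlet, a constitutively fluorescent red protein. In the feature table, mScarlet is followed by a short multiple-cloning-site fragment and then by two partial tubulin coding matches. These were assigned by the annotation tool to spruce and hamster alpha-tubulins, but given the catalogue entry they most likely reflect conserved human TUBA1B exon sequence within the downstream homology arm. The upstream arm is not annotated. No mammalian promoter or selection cassette appears in the table, consistent with a design in which the tag depends on the endogenous TUBA1B promoter after in-frame integration at the N-terminus.

The plasmid is meant to be co-transfected with a companion px330-PITCh-TUBA1B plasmid that supplies the sgRNA, so that a targeted break at the locus drives insertion of mScarlet. The resulting fusion, expressed from the native locus, allows visualization of tubulin. The record does not state the arm lengths or linker composition.
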