Addgene plasmid #207764: qTAG-N-Solo-mScarlet-TUBA1B
Purpose: Donor template for mScarlet insertion into the N-terminus of the TUBA1B locus for tubulin visualization. To be co-transfected with sgRNA plasmid px330-PITCh-TUBA1B Addgene #207763
Depositing lab: Laurence Pelletier. Depositing organization: Sinai Health System. Publication: qTAG: an adaptable plasmid scaffold for CRISPR-based endogenous tagging. Philip R, Sharma A, Matellan L, Erpf AC, Hsu WH, Tkach JM, Wyatt HDM, Pelletier L. EMBO J. 2024 Dec 12. doi: 10.1038/s44318-024-00337-5. PubMed 39668248.
Backbone
  Vector backbone: pUC19
  Backbone manufacturer: Invitrogen
  Backbone size w/o insert (bp): 2686
  Vector type: Mammalian Expression, CRISPR ; Donor Template
Growth in bacteria
  Bacterial resistance: Ampicillin, 100 μg/mL
  Growth temperature: 37°C
  Growth strain: DH5alpha
  Copy number: High Copy
Gene/Insert
  Gene/Insert name: TUBA1B Homology Arms flanking a mScarlet Tag (alt name: TUBA1B)
  Species: H. sapiens (human)
  Insert size (bp): 1860
  Entrez Gene: TUBA1B (a.k.a. K-ALPHA-1)
  Cloning method: Unknown
  Sequencing primers: 5′ CTGCAAGGCGATTAAGTTGGGTAAC; 3′ GGCTCGTATGTTGTGTGGAATTGT
Terms and licenses: Academic/Nonprofit Terms; Industry Terms: Not Available to Industry
Depositor comments: To be co-transfected with sgRNA plasmid px330-PITCh-TUBA1B https://www.addgene.org/207763 . Please visit https://www.biorxiv.org/content/10.1101/2023.11.01.565029v3 for bioRxiv preprint.
How to cite: qTAG-N-Solo-mScarlet-TUBA1B was a gift from Laurence Pelletier (Addgene plasmid # 207764 ; http://n2t.net/addgene:207764 ; RRID:Addgene_207764)
